>Addgene plasmid #34200 | KHBD00038 | depositor partial sequence | sequence record 40767 | KHBD00038 sequence 771 bps
ATGCTGGACATCAAGTCCTCCGCCGATTACTTGTCACGCTCCACGGGCAGCTTCAGCAACTTCTCGATGC
TCTTCGCAGATTCCTCGTACAAATCGTCGTGGGGCTCCCACAGTTCGACACAATCGCAAGGTTACAGCTC
GAACGCCCTGGGCATCAAACATGATCCGCACTCACAACTACGGCAACCTGATCCATATCAAATGTTCGGA
CCCACCAGCAGCAGACTGGCCAGCTCAGGCTCTGGCCAAATCCAGCTGTGGCAGTTCCTTCTCGAGCTGC
TCTCGGACTCCAATAACGCCAGCTGCATCACCTGGGAGGGCACCAACGGCGAGTTTAAGCTAACCGATCC
CGACGAGGTCGCCCGCCGCTGGGGCGAGAGGAAGTCCAAGCCCAACATGAACTACGATAAGCTCAGTCGC
GCCTTGAGGTACTACTACGACAAAAATATAATGACCAAGGTGCACGGCAAGCGGTATGCGTACAAATTCG
ATTTCCAAGGCCTGGCAGCTGCTACTCAGCCGGCGGCCAGCGATCCCACCTACAAATACCAGAGCGACTT
GTTCATGACACCATATCACCACAGCGCCAAGCTCAGCTCGTTCATGAGTCCGCATCATGGCATGACCTCA
TCCTCGGCCTCGATCTTCCCGTCGGCCGCCTCGTGGGGCAACTGGGGCAGTCCGGCCACGAATCTCTACC
AGCCGCACTCGATGAGCCACGTGACCCCCTCCCACGTAGCGCCCCACCTGAGCAGCTATCCCCACTACGC
A
