>Addgene plasmid #34200 | KHBD00038 | addgene partial sequence | sequence record 41670 | M13-Rev 5'-CAGGAAACAGCTATGACC-3'
TAATGATTTTATTTTGACTGATAGTGACCTGTTCGTTGCAACAAATTGATAAGCAATGCTTTCTTATAAT
GCCAACTTTGTACAAGAAAGTTGGCAATGCGTAGTGGGGATAGCTGCTCAGGTGGGGCGCTACGTGGGAG
GGGGTCACGTGGCTCATCGAGTGCGGCTGGTAGAGATTCGTGGCCGGACTGCCCCAGTTGCCCCACGAGG
CGGCCGACGGGAAGATCGAGGCCGAGGATGAGGTCATGCCATGATGCGGACTCATGAACGAGCTGAGCTT
GGCGCTGTGGTGATATGGTGTCATGAACAAGTCGCTCTGGTATTTGTAGGTGGGATCGCTGGCCGCCGGC
TGAGTAGCAGCTGCCAGGCCTTGGAAATCGAATTTGTACGCATACCGCTTGCCGTGCACCTTGGTCATTA
TATTTTTGTCGTAGTAGTACCTCAAGGCGCGACTGAGCTTATCGTAGTTCATGTTGGGCTTGGACTTCCT
CTCGCCCCAGCGGCGGGCGACCTCGTCGGGATCGGTTAGCTTAAACTCGCCGTTGGTGCCCTCCCAGGTG
ATGCAGCTGGCGTTATTGGAGTCCGAGAGCAGCTCGAGAAGGAACTGCCACAGCTGGATTTGGCCAGAGC
CTGAGCTGGCCAGTCTGCTGCTGGTGGGTCCGAACATTTGATATGGATCAGGTTGCCGTAGTTGTGAGTG
CGGATCATGTTTGATGCCCAGGGCG
