[The description below was written by a language model from this plasmid's Addgene catalogue record.]
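Description:
KHBD00038 is a Gateway entry-type clone built in the pDONR221 donor vector backbone (Invitrogen), carrying the Drosophila melanogaster gene CG7018, also known as Ets65A (Ets at 65A, D-Ets-3), which by its name belongs to the ETS family of transcription factors. The recorded insert is 771 bp in a backbone of about 2.5 kb. The plasmid is maintained in E. coli at high copy number under kanamycin selection. No feature table is provided, so the origin of replication and exact recombination sites are not itemised. In general, an ORF recombined into pDONR221 replaces the vector's counter-selection cassette and ends up flanked by attL sites, with M13 forward and reverse primer sites on either side for sequence verification, consistent with the sequencing primers listed.

The vector carries no promoter for expressing the insert, and the record lists no tags or reporters. The construct is a shuttle intermediate rather than an expression plasmid. Its purpose is to allow transfer of the Ets65A coding sequence by LR recombination into any compatible Gateway destination vector. The depositor notes that ORFs in this collection were cloned open-ended, without a stop codon, which permits in-frame C-terminal fusions in the destination vector as well as N-terminal ones. The clone comes from a collection associated with a study on automated protein–DNA interaction screening of Drosophila regulatory elements, so its typical use is as a source of a fly transcription factor ORF for generating fusion constructs for such interaction assays. The record does not state which isoform or portion of the gene the 771 bp insert represents.
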