Addgene plasmid #34200: KHBD00038
Depositing lab: Bart Deplancke. Depositing organization: Swiss Federal Institute of Technology (EPFL). Publication: Automated protein-DNA interaction screening of Drosophila regulatory elements. Korneel Hens, Jean-Daniel Feuz, Alina Isakova, Antonina Lagovitina, Andreas Massouras, Julien Bryois, Patrick Callaerts, Susan E. Celniker, Bart Deplancke. Nat Methods. 2011 Oct 30;8(12):1065-70. 10.1038/nmeth.1763 PubMed 22037703.
Backbone
  Vector backbone: pDONR221
  Backbone manufacturer: Invitrogen
  Backbone size w/o insert (bp): 2536
  Vector type: Gateway Donor Vector
Growth in bacteria
  Bacterial resistance: Kanamycin, 50 μg/mL
  Growth temperature: 37°C
  Growth strain: DH5alpha
  Copy number: High Copy
Gene/Insert
  Gene/Insert name: CG7018 (alt names: FBgn0005658; Ets65A; Ets at 65A)
  Species: D. melanogaster (fly)
  Insert size (bp): 771
  Entrez Gene: Ets65A (a.k.a. Dmel_CG7018, CG13294, CG6882, CG7018, D-Ets-3, D-ets-3, Dmel\CG7018, ETS3, Ets, Ets3, ets65A)
  Cloning method: Gateway Cloning
  Sequencing primers: 5′ M13F; 3′ M13R
Terms and licenses: Academic/Nonprofit Terms; Industry Terms: Not Available to Industry
Depositor comments: Please note that the ORFs in this collection were cloned open-ended (without a stop codon).
How to cite: KHBD00038 was a gift from Bart Deplancke (Addgene plasmid # 34200 ; http://n2t.net/addgene:34200 ; RRID:Addgene_34200)
